>Addgene plasmid #187930 | pCold I-Hero20 | addgene full sequence | sequence record 372318 | Addgene NGS Result
GCAAGGAATGGTGTGGCCGATTAATCATAAATATGAAAAATAATTGTTGCATCACCCGCCAATGCGTGGC
TTAATGCACATCAAATTGTGAGCGGATAACAATTTGATGTGCTAGCGCATATCCAGTGTAGTAAGGCAAG
TCCCTTCAAGAGTTATCGTTGATACCCCTCGTAGTGCACATTCCTTTAACGCTTCAAAATCTGTAAAGCA
CGCCATATCGCCGAAAGGCACACTTAATTATTAAGAGGTAATACACCATGAATCACAAAGTGATGAGTGC
TGCCAGAGAGTCTCACCCGCATGGGGTGAAGCGTTCAGCCTCCCCAGACGACGATCTGGGATCTAGCAAT
TGGGAGGCAGCAGACTTGGGTAATGAAGAGAGAAAACAAAAGTTCTTGAGACTTATGGGTGCAGGAAAGA
AAGAACATACTGGTCGTCTTGTTATAGGAGATCACAAATCAACATCTCACTTCCGAACCGGGGAAGAAGA
CAAGAAAATTAATGAAGAACTGGAGTCTCAATATCAGCAAAGTATGGACAGTAAATTATCAGGAAGATAT
CGGCGACATTGTGGACTTGGCTTCAGTGAGGTAGAAGACCATGATGGAGAAGGTGATGTGGCTGGAGATG
ATGATGATGACGATGATGATTCACCTGATCCTGAAAGTCCAGATGATTCTGAAAGCGATTCAGAGTCAGA
GAAAGAAGAATCTGCTGAAGAACTCCAAGCTGCTGAGCACCCTGATGAAGTGGAGGATCCCAAAAACAAA
AAAGATGCAAAAAGCAATTATAAAATGATGTTTGTTAAATCCAGTGGTTCAGACTACAAAGACGATGACG
ACAAGCATCATCATCATCATCATTAATCGAAGGTAGGCATATGGAGCTCGGTACCCTCGAGGGATCCGAA
TTCAAGCTTGTCGACCTGCAGTCTAGATAGGTAATCTCTGCTTAAAAGCACAGAATCTAAGATCCCTGCC
ATTTGGCGGGGATTTTTTTATTTGTTTTCAGGAAATAAATAATCGATCGCGTAATAAAATCTATTATTAT
TTTTGTGAAGAATAAATTTGGGTGCAATGAGAATGCGCAGGCCCTTTCGTCTCGCGCGTTTCGGTGATGA
CGGTGAAAACCTCTGACACATGCAGCTCCCGGAGACGGTCACAGCTTGTCTGTAAGCGGATGCCGGGAGC
AGACAAGCCCGTCAGGGCGCGTCAGCGGGTGTTGGCGGGTGTCGGGGCTGGCTTAACTATGCGGCATCAG
AGCAGATTGTACTGAGAGTGCACCATAAAATTGTAAACGTTAATATTTTGTTAAAATTCGCGTTAAATTT
TTGTTAAATCAGCTCATTTTTTAACCAATAGGCCGAAATCGGCAAAATCCCTTATAAATCAAAAGAATAG
CCCGAGATAGGGT
[37 nt withheld, positions 1414-1450]
AAAGAACGTGGACTCCAACGTCAAAGG
[141 nt withheld, positions 1478-1618]
G
[142 nt withheld, positions 1620-1761]
TATGCGGTGTGAAATACCGCACAGATGCGTAAGGAGAAAATACCGCATCAGGCGTCAGGTGGCACTTTTC
GGGGAAATGTGCGCGGAACCCCTATTTGTTTATTTTTCTAAATACATTCAAATATGTATCCGCTCATGAG
ACAATAACCCTGATAAATGCTTCAATAATATTGAAAAAGGAAGAGTATGAGTATTCAACATTTCCGTGTC
GCCCTTATTCCCTTTTTTGCGGCATTTTGCCTTCCTGTTTTTGCTCACCCAGAAACGCTGGTGAAAGTAA
AAGATGCTGAAGATCAGTTGGGTGCACGAGTGGGTTACATCGAACTGGATCTCAACAGCGGTAAGATCCT
TGAGAGTTTTCGCCCCGAAGAACGTTTTCCAATGATGAGCACTTTTAAAGTTCTGCTATGTGGCGCGGTA
TTATCCCGTATTGACGCCGGGCAAGAGCAACTCGGTCGCCGCATACACTATTCTCAGAATGACTTGGTTG
AGTACTCACCAGTCACAGAAAAGCATCTTACGGATGGCATGACAGTAAGAGAATTATGCAGTGCTGCCAT
AACCATGAGTGATAACACTGCGGCCAACTTACTTCTGACAACGATCGGAGGACCGAAGGAGCTAACCGCT
TTTTTGCACAACATGGGGGATCATGTAACTCGCCTTGATCGTTGGGAACCGGAGCTGAATGAAGCCATAC
CAAACGACGAGCGTGACACCACGATGCCTGTAGCAATGGCAACAACGTTGCGCAAACTATTAACTGGCGA
ACTACTTACTCTAGCTTCCCGGCAACAATTAATAGACTGGATGGAGGCGGATAAAGTTGCAGGACCACTT
CTGCGCTCGGCCCTTCCGGCTGGCTGGTTTATTGCTGATAAATCTGGAGCCGGTGAGCGTGGGTCTCGCG
GTATCATTGCAGCACTGGGGCCAGATGGTAAGCCCTCCCGTATCGTAGTTATCTACACGACGGGGAGTCA
GGCAACTATGGATGAACGAAATAGACAGATCGCTGAGATAGGTGCCTCACTGATTAAGCATTGGTAACTG
TCAGACCAAGTTTACTCATATATACTTTAGATTGATTTAAAACTTCATTTTTAATTTAAAAGGATCTAGG
TGAAGATCCTTTTTGATAATCTCATGACCAAAATCCCTTAACGTGAGTTTTCGTTCCACTGAGCGTCAGA
CCCCGTAGAAAAGATCAAAGGATCTTCTTGAGATCCTTTTTTTCTGCGCGTAATCTGCTGCTTGCAAACA
AAAAAACCACCGCTACCAGCGGTGGTTTGTTTGCCGGATCAAGAGCTACCAACTCTTTTTCCGAAGGTAA
CTGGCTTCAGCAGAGCGCAGATACCAAATACTGTTCTTCTAGTGTAGCCGTAGTTAGGCCACCACTTCAA
GAACTCTGTAGCACCGCCTACATACCTCGCTCTGCTAATCCTGTTACCAGTGGCTGCTGCCAGTGGCGAT
AAGTCGTGTCTTACCGGGTTGGACTCAAGACGATAGTTACCGGATAAGGCGCAGCGGTCGGGCTGAACGG
GGGGTTCGTGCACACAGCCCAGCTTGGAGCGAACGACCTACACCGAACTGAGATACCTACAGCGTGAGCT
ATGAGAAAGCGCCACGCTTCCCGAAGGGAGAAAGGCGGACAGGTATCCGGTAAGCGGCAGGGTCGGAACA
GGAGAGCGCACGAGGGAGCTTCCAGGGGGAAACGCCTGGTATCTTTATAGTCCTGTCGGGTTTCGCCACC
TCTGACTTGAGCGTCGATTTTTGTGATGCTCGTCAGGGGGGCGGAGCCTATGGAAAAACGCCAGCAACGC
GGCCTTTTTACGGTTCCTGGCCTTTTGCTGGCCTTTTGCTCACATAGTCATGCCCCGCGCCCACCGGAAG
GAGCTGACTGGGTTGAAGGCTCTCAAGGGCATCGGTCGAGATCCCGGTGCCTAATGAGTGAGCTAACTTA
CATTAATTGCGTTGCGCTCACTGCCCGCTTTCCAGTCGGGAAACCTGTCGTGCCAGCTGCATTAATGAAT
CGGCCAACGCGCGGGGAGAGGCGGTTTGCGTATTGGGCGCCAGGGTGGTTTTTCTTTTCACCAGTGAGAC
GGGCAATAGCTGATTGCCCTTCACCGCCTGGCCCTGAGAGAGTTGCAGCAAGCGGTCCACGCTGGTTTGC
CCCAGCAGGCGAAAATCCTGTTTGATGGTGGTTAACGGCGGGATATAACATGAGCTGTCTTCGGTATCGT
CGTATCCCACTACCGAGATATCCGCACCAACGCGCAGCCCGGACTCGGTAATGGCGCGCATTGCGCCCAG
CGCCATCTGATCGTTGGCAACCAGCATCGCAGTGGGAACGATGCCCTCATTCAGCATTTGCATGGTTTGT
TGAAAACCGGACATGGCACTCCAGTCGCCTTCCCGTTCCGCTATCGGCTGAATTTGATTGCGAGTGAGAT
ATTTATGCCAGCCAGCCAGACGCAGACGCGCCGAGACAGAACTTAATGGGCCCGCTAACAGCGCGATTTG
CTGGTGACCCAATGCGACCAGATGCTCCACGCCCAGTCGCGTACCGTCTTCATGGGAGAAAATAATACTG
TTGATGGGTGTCTGGTCAGAGACATCAAGAAATAACGCCGGAACATTAGTGCAGGCAGCTTCCACAGCAA
TGGCATCCTGGTCATCCAGCGGATAGTTAATGATCAGCCCACTGACGCGTTGCGCGAGAAGATTGTGCAC
CGCCGCTTTACAGGCTTCGACGCCGCTTCGTTCTACCATCGACACCACCACGCTGGCACCCAGTTGATCG
GCGCGAGATTTAATCGCCGCGACAATTTGCGACGGCGCGTGCAGGGCCAGACTGGAGGTGGCAACGCCAA
TCAGCAACGACTGTTTGCCCGCCAGTTGTTGTGCCACGCGGTTGGGAATGTAATTCAGCTCCGCCATCGC
CGCTTCCACTTTTTCCCGCGTTTTCGCAGAAACGTGGCTGGCCTGGTTCACCACGCGGGAAACGGTCTGA
TAAGAGACACCGGCATACTCTGCGACATCGTATAACGTTACTGGTTTCACATTCACCACCCTGAATTGAC
TCTCTTCCGGGCGCTATCATGCCATACCGCGAAAGGTTTTGCGCCATTCGATGGTGTCCGGGATCTCGAC
GCTCTCCCTTATGCGACTCCTGCATTAGGAAGCAGCCCAGTAGTAGGTTGAGGCCGTTGAGCACCGCCGC
C
Features (pLannotate 1.2.2; 18 found; start..end, strand, type, name):
     17..83      +  promoter       cspA promoter: cspA; promoter of the E. coli cold shock protein cspA gene (Mitta et al., 1997)
     86..102     +  protein_bind   lac operator: The lac repressor binds to the lac operator to inhibit transcription in E. coli. This inhibition can be relieved by adding lactose or isopropyl-β-D-thiogalactopyranoside (IPTG). lac repressor encoded by lacI
    124..257     +  5'UTR          cspA 5'UTR: cspA; 5'UTR of the E. coli cold shock protein cspA gene (Mitta et al., 1997)
    273..821     +  CDS            SMAP: SMAP_HUMAN - Also known as C11orf58. Experimental evidence at protein level: Swiss-Prot protein existence level 1. From Homo sapiens (Human).
    845..863     +  CDS            capTEV™ (fragment): composite tag for in vivo biotinylation, TEV protease cleavage, and 6xHis tagging
    945..1089    +  3'UTR          cspA 3'UTR: cspA; 3'UTR of the E. coli cold shock protein cspA gene (Mitta et al., 1997)
   1101..1136    +  CDS            rop (fragment): Rop protein, which maintains plasmids at low copy number; rop
   1238..1287    +  misc_feature   bom (fragment): basis of mobility region from pBR322
   1363..1743    -  rep_origin     M13 ori (sequence partly withheld): M13 bacteriophage origin of replication; arrow indicates direction of (+) strand synthesis
   1762..1813    +  misc_feature   bom (fragment): basis of mobility region from pBR322
   1843..1947    +  promoter       AmpR promoter: bla
   1948..2808    +  CDS            AmpR: β-lactamase; bla; confers resistance to ampicillin, carbenicillin, and related antibiotics
   2979..3567    +  rep_origin     ori: high-copy-number ColE1/pMB1/pBR322/pUC origin of replication
   3625..3690    -  CDS            TcR (fragment): tetracycline efflux protein; tet; confers resistance to tetracycline
   3705..3726    -  protein_bind   CAP binding site: CAP binding activates transcription in the presence of cAMP. E. coli catabolite activator protein
   3739..4821    -  CDS            lacI: lac repressor; lacI; The lac repressor binds to the lac operator to inhibit transcription in E. coli. This inhibition can be relieved by adding lactose or isopropyl-β-D-thiogalactopyranoside (IPTG).
   4822..4899    -  promoter       lacI promoter: lacI
   4907..13      -  CDS            TcR (fragment) (across the origin): tetracycline efflux protein; tet; confers resistance to tetracycline
