[The description below was written by a language model from this plasmid's Addgene catalogue record and pLannotate feature annotations shown in this document.]
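Description:
pCold I-Hero20 is a bacterial expression plasmid built on Takara's pCold I cold-shock vector, made to produce the human heat-resistant obscure (Hero) protein Hero20 in E. coli. Hero20 is the product of C11orf58, also called small acidic protein (SMAP). The 4,982-nt plasmid replicates from a high-copy ColE1/pMB1-type origin and is selected with ampicillin through the β-lactamase gene and its own promoter. An M13 phage origin is also annotated. Short fragments matching rop, bom and the tetracycline resistance gene appear to be non-functional remnants of pBR322-derived backbone sequence.

Expression relies on regulatory elements from the E. coli cold shock gene cspA. The cspA promoter is followed by a lac operator and the cspA 5'UTR, then the SMAP/Hero20 coding sequence, with the cspA 3'UTR downstream. A lacI gene with its own promoter supplies the lac repressor, which holds the cassette off at the operator until an inducer such as IPTG is added. The cspA elements favour transcription and translation at low temperature, a design generally used to improve yield and solubility of recombinant proteins.

The insert was introduced by Gibson cloning and, according to the catalogue entry, carries a C-terminal Flag-6xHis tag. The feature table does not annotate the Flag epitope. It shows only a short tag-like match just after the coding sequence, which probably corresponds to the His stretch. The tags would allow affinity purification and immunodetection. The record links the plasmid to work on how Hero proteins protect against protein instability and aggregation, and on their potential as fusion partners for recombinant proteins.
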