Addgene plasmid #187930: pCold I-Hero20
Purpose: Bacterial expression of heat-resistant obscure (Hero) protein Hero20
Depositing lab: Yukihide Tomari. Depositing organization: The University of Tokyo. Publication: A widespread family of heat-resistant obscure (Hero) proteins protect against protein instability and aggregation. Tsuboyama K, Osaki T, Matsuura-Suzuki E, Kozuka-Hata H, Okada Y, Oyama M, Ikeuchi Y, Iwasaki S, Tomari Y. PLoS Biol. 2020 Mar 12;18(3):e3000632. doi: 10.1371/journal.pbio.3000632. eCollection 2020 Mar. PubMed 32163402.
Backbone
  Vector backbone: pCold I
  Backbone manufacturer: Takara
  Vector type: Bacterial Expression
Growth in bacteria
  Bacterial resistance: Ampicillin, 100 μg/mL
  Growth temperature: 37°C
  Growth strain: DH5alpha
  Copy number: High Copy
Gene/Insert
  Gene/Insert name: Hero20 (alt names: C11orf58; Small acidic protein)
  Species: H. sapiens (human)
  Entrez Gene: C11orf58 (a.k.a. SMAP, MGC117265, IMAGE145052, DKFZp686N0232)
  Tag / fusion protein: Flag-6xHis (C terminal on insert)
  Cloning method: Gibson Cloning
Terms and licenses: Academic/Nonprofit Terms; Industry Terms: Not Available to Industry
Depositor comments: Also refer to Morimoto et al. (2022) "Fusion with heat-resistant obscure (Hero) proteins have the potential to improve the molecular property of recombinant proteins" bioRxiv. https://doi.org/10.1101/2022.03.03.482928
How to cite: pCold I-Hero20 was a gift from Yukihide Tomari (Addgene plasmid # 187930 ; http://n2t.net/addgene:187930 ; RRID:Addgene_187930)
